Addgene plasmid #91590: pPN083
Purpose: Express sgRNA targeting human CUL3
Depositing lab: Lindy Barrett. Depositing organization: Broad Institute. Publication: A Scaled Framework for CRISPR Editing of Human Pluripotent Stem Cells to Study Psychiatric Disease. Hazelbaker DZ, Beccard A, Bara AM, Dabkowski N, Messana A, Mazzucato P, Lam D, Manning D, Eggan K, Barrett LE. Stem Cell Reports. 2017 Oct 10;9(4):1315-1327. doi: 10.1016/j.stemcr.2017.09.006. PubMed 29020615.
Backbone
  Vector backbone: pUC19-U6 promoter
  Vector type: CRISPR
Growth in bacteria
  Bacterial resistance: Ampicillin, 100 μg/mL
  Growth temperature: 37°C
  Growth strain: DH5alpha
  Copy number: High Copy
Gene/Insert
  Gene/Insert name: CUL3 (alt name: NM_003590.4)
  gRNA/shRNA sequence: AGATTTTGAGGCTCCTTTTT
  Species: H. sapiens (human)
  Insert size (bp): 21
  Entrez Gene: CUL3 (a.k.a. CUL-3, NEDAUS, PHA2E)
  Promoter: U6
  Cloning method: Restriction Enzyme; 5′ cloning site BbsI (destroyed during cloning); 3′ cloning site BbsI (destroyed during cloning)
  Sequencing primers: 5′ M13F (-21)
Terms and licenses: Academic/Nonprofit Terms; Industry Terms: Not Available to Industry
How to cite: pPN083 was a gift from Lindy Barrett (Addgene plasmid # 91590 ; http://n2t.net/addgene:91590 ; RRID:Addgene_91590)
