[The description below was written by a language model from this plasmid's Addgene catalogue record and pLannotate feature annotations shown in this document.]
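Description:
pPN083 is a small (about 3.0 kb) CRISPR guide-RNA expression plasmid built on a pUC19 backbone that carries a human U6 promoter cassette. It is maintained in E. coli as a high-copy plasmid through the ColE1/pUC-type origin of replication and is selected with ampicillin through the β-lactamase (AmpR) gene and its native promoter. The remaining annotated elements are leftovers of the pUC19 cloning region and its pBR322 ancestry: the lac promoter, operator and CAP binding site, fragments of lacI, lacZα, rop and bom, and a remnant of the multiple cloning site. None of these has a role in guide expression.

The functional payload is a single-guide RNA directed against human CUL3, the gene encoding cullin 3. A roughly 20-nucleotide spacer was inserted between the U6 promoter and the Streptococcus pyogenes Cas9 gRNA scaffold using BbsI sites that were destroyed during cloning, as is usual for this type IIS cloning approach. The RNA polymerase III U6 promoter drives transcription of the spacer fused to the scaffold, giving a complete sgRNA in human cells. The feature table shows no Cas9 coding sequence, mammalian selection marker or reporter, so the nuclease must be supplied separately, for example from a co-delivered plasmid or a Cas9-expressing cell line.

The construct comes from a set of reagents developed for scaled CRISPR editing of human pluripotent stem cells to study genes linked to psychiatric disease. Its recorded purpose is simply to express an sgRNA targeting CUL3.
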