Features (pLannotate 1.2.2; 13 found; start..end, strand, type, name):
      1..241     +  promoter       U6 promoter: RNA polymerase III promoter for human U6 snRNA
    271..346     +  misc_RNA       gRNA scaffold: guide RNA scaffold for the Streptococcus pyogenes CRISPR/Cas9 system
    395..411     -  protein_bind   lac operator: The lac repressor binds to the lac operator to inhibit transcription in E. coli. This inhibition can be relieved by adding lactose or isopropyl-β-D-thiogalactopyranoside (IPTG). lac repressor encoded by lacI
    419..449     -  promoter       lac promoter: promoter for the E. coli lac operon
    464..485     -  protein_bind   CAP binding site: CAP binding activates transcription in the presence of cAMP. E. coli catabolite activator protein
    498..590     -  CDS            lacI (fragment): lac repressor; lacI; The lac repressor binds to the lac operator to inhibit transcription in E. coli. This inhibition can be relieved by adding lactose or isopropyl-β-D-thiogalactopyranoside (IPTG).
    773..1361    -  rep_origin     ori: high-copy-number ColE1/pMB1/pBR322/pUC origin of replication
   1532..2392    -  CDS            AmpR: β-lactamase; bla; confers resistance to ampicillin, carbenicillin, and related antibiotics
   2393..2497    -  promoter       AmpR promoter: bla
   2592..2627    +  CDS            rop (fragment): Rop protein, which maintains plasmids at low copy number; rop
   2729..2828    +  misc_feature   bom (fragment): basis of mobility region from pBR322
   2834..2991    -  CDS            lacZα (fragment): LacZα fragment of β-galactosidase; lacZ fragment
   2988..3014    +  misc_feature   MCS (fragment): pUC18/19 multiple cloning site
>Addgene plasmid #91590 | pPN083 | addgene full sequence | sequence record 180150 | Addgene NGS Result
GAGGGCCTATTTCCCATGATTCCTTCATATTTGCATATACGATACAAGGCTGTTAGAGAGATAATTGGAA
TTAATTTGACTGTAAACACAAAGATATTAGTACAAAATACGTGACGTAGAAAGTAATAATTTCTTGGGTA
GTTTGCAGTTTTAAAATTATGTTTTAAAATGGACTATCATATGCTTACCGTAACTTGAAAGTATTTCGAT
TTCTTGGCTTTATATATCTTGTGGAAAGGACGAAACACCGAGATTTTGAGGCTCCTTTTTGTTTTAGAGC
TAGAAATAGCAAGTTAAAATAAGGCTAGTCCGTTATCAACTTGAAAAAGTGGCACCGAGTCGGTGCTTTT
TTAAGCTTGGCGTAATCATGGTCATAGCTGTTTCCTGTGTGAAATTGTTATCCGCTCACAATTCCACACA
ACATACGAGCCGGAAGCATAAAGTGTAAAGCCTGGGGTGCCTAATGAGTGAGCTAACTCACATTAATTGC
GTTGCGCTCACTGCCCGCTTTCCAGTCGGGAAACCTGTCGTGCCAGCTGCATTAATGAATCGGCCAACGC
GCGGGGAGAGGCGGTTTGCGTATTGGGCGCTCTTCCGCTTCCTCGCTCACTGACTCGCTGCGCTCGGTCG
TTCGGCTGCGGCGAGCGGTATCAGCTCACTCAAAGGCGGTAATACGGTTATCCACAGAATCAGGGGATAA
CGCAGGAAAGAACATGTGAGCAAAAGGCCAGCAAAAGGCCAGGAACCGTAAAAAGGCCGCGTTGCTGGCG
TTTTTCCATAGGCTCCGCCCCCCTGACGAGCATCACAAAAATCGACGCTCAAGTCAGAGGTGGCGAAACC
CGACAGGACTATAAAGATACCAGGCGTTTCCCCCTGGAAGCTCCCTCGTGCGCTCTCCTGTTCCGACCCT
GCCGCTTACCGGATACCTGTCCGCCTTTCTCCCTTCGGGAAGCGTGGCGCTTTCTCATAGCTCACGCTGT
AGGTATCTCAGTTCGGTGTAGGTCGTTCGCTCCAAGCTGGGCTGTGTGCACGAACCCCCCGTTCAGCCCG
ACCGCTGCGCCTTATCCGGTAACTATCGTCTTGAGTCCAACCCGGTAAGACACGACTTATCGCCACTGGC
AGCAGCCACTGGTAACAGGATTAGCAGAGCGAGGTATGTAGGCGGTGCTACAGAGTTCTTGAAGTGGTGG
CCTAACTACGGCTACACTAGAAGAACAGTATTTGGTATCTGCGCTCTGCTGAAGCCAGTTACCTTCGGAA
AAAGAGTTGGTAGCTCTTGATCCGGCAAACAAACCACCGCTGGTAGCGGTGGTTTTTTTGTTTGCAAGCA
GCAGATTACGCGCAGAAAAAAAGGATCTCAAGAAGATCCTTTGATCTTTTCTACGGGGTCTGACGCTCAG
TGGAACGAAAACTCACGTTAAGGGATTTTGGTCATGAGATTATCAAAAAGGATCTTCACCTAGATCCTTT
TAAATTAAAAATGAAGTTTTAAATCAATCTAAAGTATATATGAGTAAACTTGGTCTGACAGTTACCAATG
CTTAATCAGTGAGGCACCTATCTCAGCGATCTGTCTATTTCGTTCATCCATAGTTGCCTGACTCCCCGTC
GTGTAGATAACTACGATACGGGAGGGCTTACCATCTGGCCCCAGTGCTGCAATGATACCGCGAGACCCAC
GCTCACCGGCTCCAGATTTATCAGCAATAAACCAGCCAGCCGGAAGGGCCGAGCGCAGAAGTGGTCCTGC
AACTTTATCCGCCTCCATCCAGTCTATTAATTGTTGCCGGGAAGCTAGAGTAAGTAGTTCGCCAGTTAAT
AGTTTGCGCAACGTTGTTGCCATTGCTACAGGCATCGTGGTGTCACGCTCGTCGTTTGGTATGGCTTCAT
TCAGCTCCGGTTCCCAACGATCAAGGCGAGTTACATGATCCCCCATGTTGTGCAAAAAAGCGGTTAGCTC
CTTCGGTCCTCCGATCGTTGTCAGAAGTAAGTTGGCCGCAGTGTTATCACTCATGGTTATGGCAGCACTG
CATAATTCTCTTACTGTCATGCCATCCGTAAGATGCTTTTCTGTGACTGGTGAGTACTCAACCAAGTCAT
TCTGAGAATAGTGTATGCGGCGACCGAGTTGCTCTTGCCCGGCGTCAATACGGGATAATACCGCGCCACA
TAGCAGAACTTTAAAAGTGCTCATCATTGGAAAACGTTCTTCGGGGCGAAAACTCTCAAGGATCTTACCG
CTGTTGAGATCCAGTTCGATGTAACCCACTCGTGCACCCAACTGATCTTCAGCATCTTTTACTTTCACCA
GCGTTTCTGGGTGAGCAAAAACAGGAAGGCAAAATGCCGCAAAAAAGGGAATAAGGGCGACACGGAAATG
TTGAATACTCATACTCTTCCTTTTTCAATATTATTGAAGCATTTATCAGGGTTATTGTCTCATGAGCGGA
TACATATTTGAATGTATTTAGAAAAATAAACAAATAGGGGTTCCGCGCACATTTCCCCGAAAAGTGCCAC
CTGACGTCTAAGAAACCATTATTATCATGACATTAACCTATAAAAATAGGCGTATCACGAGGCCCTTTCG
TCTCGCGCGTTTCGGTGATGACGGTGAAAACCTCTGACACATGCAGCTCCCGGAGACGGTCACAGCTTGT
CTGTAAGCGGATGCCGGGAGCAGACAAGCCCGTCAGGGCGCGTCAGCGGGTGTTGGCGGGTGTCGGGGCT
GGCTTAACTATGCGGCATCAGAGCAGATTGTACTGAGAGTGCACCATATGCGGTGTGAAATACCGCACAG
ATGCGTAAGGAGAAAATACCGCATCAGGCGCCATTCGCCATTCAGGCTGCGCAACTGTTGGGAAGGGCGA
TCGGTGCGGGCCTCTTCGCTATTACGCCAGCTGGCGAAAGGGGGATGTGCTGCAAGGCGATTAAGTTGGG
TAACGCCAGGGTTTTCCCAGTCACGACGTTGTAAAACGACGGCCAGTGAATTCGAGCTCGGTACCCGGGG
ATCCGTTAATTAA
